>Addgene plasmid #212886 | pCYP53 | addgene full sequence | sequence record 423281 | Addgene NGS Result
ACTGACTCGCTGCACGAGGCAGACCTCAGCGCTAGCGGAGTGTATACTGGCTTACTATGTTGGCACTGAT
GAGGGTGTCAGTGAAGTGCTTCATGTGGCAGGAGAAAAAAGGCTGCACCGGTGCGTCAGCAGAATATGTG
ATACAGGATATATTCCGCTTCCTCGCTCACTGACTCGCTACGCTCGGTCGTTCGACTGCGGCGAGCGGAA
ATGGCTTACGAACGGGGCGGAGATTTCCTGGAAGATGCCAGGAAGATACTTAACAGGGAAGTGAGAGGGC
CGCGGCAAAGCCGTTTTTCCATAGGCTCCGCCCCCCTGACAAGCATCACGAAATCTGACGCTCAAATCAG
TGGTGGCGAAACCCGACAGGACTATAAAGATACCAGGCGTTTCCCCCTGGCGGCTCCCTCGTGCGCTCTC
CTGTTCCTGCCTTTCGGTTTACCGGTGTCATTCCGCTGTTATGGCCGCGTTTGTCTCATTCCACGCCTGA
CACTCAGTTCCGGGTAGGCAGTTCGCTCCAAGCTGGACTGTATGCACGAACCCCCCGTTCAGTCCGACCG
CTGCGCCTTATCCGGTAACTATCGTCTTGAGTCCAACCCGGAAAGACATGCAAAAGCACCACTGGCAGCA
GCCACTGGTAATTGATTTAGAGGAGTTAGTCTTGAAGTCATGCGCCGGTTAAGGCTAAACTGAAAGGACA
AGTTTTGGTGACTGCGCTCCTCCAAGCCAGTTACCTCGGTTCAAAGAGTTGGTAGCTCAGAGAACCTTCG
AAAAACCGCCCTGCAAGGCGGTTTTTTCGTTTTCAGAGCAAGAGATTACGCGCAGACCAAAACGATCTCA
AGAAGATCATCTTATTAAGGGGTCTGACGCTCAGTGGAACGAAAAATCAATCTAAAGTATATATGAGTAA
ACTTGGTCTGACAGTTACCTTAGAAAAACTCATCGAGCATCAAATGAAACTGCAATTTATTCATATCAGG
ATTATCAATACCATATTTTTGAAAAAGCCGTTTCTGTAATGAAGGAGAAAACTCACCGAGGCAGTTCCAT
AGGATGGCAAGATCCTGGTATCGGTCTGCGATTCCGACTCGTCCAACATCAATACAACCTATTAATTTCC
CCTCGTCAAAAATAAGGTTATCAAGTGAGAAATCACCATGAGTGACGACTGAATCCGGTGAGAATGGCAA
AAGCTTATGCATTTCTTTCCAGACTTGTTCAACAGGCCAGCCATTACGCTCGTCATCAAAATCACTCGCA
TCAACCAAACCGTTATTCATTCGTGATTGCGCCTGAGCGAGACGAAATACGCGATCGCTGTTAAAAGGAC
AATTACAAACAGGAATCGAATGCAACCGGCGCAGGAACACTGCCAGCGCATCAACAATATTTTCACCTGA
ATCAGGATATTCTTCTAATACCTGGAATGCTGTTTTCCCGGGGATCGCAGTGGTGAGTAACCATGCATCA
TCAGGAGTACGGATAAAATGCTTGATGGTCGGAAGAGGCATAAATTCCGTCAGCCAGTTTAGTCTGACCA
TCTCATCTGTAACATCATTGGCAACGCTACCTTTGCCATGTTTCAGAAACAACTCTGGCGCATCGGGCTT
CCCATACAATCGATAGATTGTCGCACCTGATTGCCCGACATTATCGCGAGCCCATTTATACCCATATAAA
TCAGCATCCATGTTGGAATTTAATCGCGGCCTGGAGCAAGACGTTTCCCGTTGAATATGGCTCATAACAC
CCCTTGTATTACTGTTTATGTAAGCAGACAGTTTTATTGTTCATGATGATATATTTTTATCTTGTGCAAT
GTACATCAGAGATTTTGAGACACAACCAATTATTGAAGGCCTCCCTAACGGGGGGCCTTTTTTTGTTTCT
GGTCTCCCAAGCGCTTAACGATCGTTGGCTGAACAAACAGACAATCTGGTCTGTTTGTATTATGGAAAAT
TTTTCTGTATAATAGATTCAACAAACAGACAATCTGGTCTGTTTGTATTATCAGCGGTCAACGCATGTGC
TTTGCGTTCTGATGAGACAGTGATGTCGAAACCGCCTCTACAAATAATTTTGTTTAGAGTACATAAGGAG
GGATCTAAATGAATCGTCGTACTATGCGCACCGACATTAGCGATCCCTACGATCTGAGCCACCTCTGGCC
AGAATATACCGAACTGCGCAAAAATGCCCCAGTGCATCCAATTACCTCTATTAACGGACAACGCTTGTGG
CTTGTGTCAGGTCACGACGCAGTGCGCCTTGTGGAAACGGACCCGCGCTTCTCTATGAACCTTGCGAACG
CCGTTCCAGAGCTGGCCGATTCGTTCCACGGGAGTATCCCACGTTGGGCCCGCCCGCTCGCAGAAACCTT
GATTACAAGCGATCCGCCACAGCATGGTCGTCTGCGGCGCCTCGTGCAGCCTGCCTTTTCACCGAGAATT
TTAAATGCCACACGAGGCTCGATTGAACAAATCGTAGATGGATTACTGGACCGTGCACGTGCTGCCGGCT
CGCTGGAATTTGTGGACGAATTTGCTTTTCCGATGACAATCGCGGTGGTCAGTCGCTTCTTAGGCTTTCC
GTACGAGGACCGTGATCGCGTGCGCCAATGGACCCAGGTGTTAGTGCAGAACTTCGCTGGTCAGGACGTG
AAAGCGATTGAACAGGCAGCTTGTGAGTTTATTGATTACCTGATCGATTTATTTCCTCGGAAACGTGCGC
ATCCGGGGGATGACGTAATAAGCGCCCTGATTCACGCGCGTGACCAGGAGGAAGTGTTAACTGAGGATGA
GCTGCTGGCAATGGTGTTTAATATTGTGGGCGGGGGCTTTGAAACAACCATCGCCCTGCTGACGCATGGT
ACTAAGGCGCTGCTGGATCACCCGGAGCAGCTGGAACTGTTGCGACGGCGTCCGGACCTGACAGGCTCTG
CAGTGGAAGAACTGTTACGTTTTAGCGCAGGCGGGGTTGGCCCGATTCGCTACCCACGTGAAGATGTGGT
CATTGCTGGTGTGACCATTCCGCGCGGGGCGCCTGTAATGCCCCTGTTCTCCTCTGCAAACTTTGACCCG
CGCCGCTTTGATGAACCTCATCGCCTGGATATCACCCGCAGATCTAATCAACATTTTTCTTTTGGCCACG
GCGCGCACTACTGTCTTGGCGCACCGCTTGCGCGTATCGAAGCGGAAGTGGCGTTCCCGAGTCTGGTGCG
GGCACTGCCTGGCTTGCGCCCTTCATCAACCATTACGCCAAGCCTGGTGTGGCAAGAAAACACCCCGTTC
GTACGGCGCATTACGCACATGCATCTTGCGTTTGATACGGACACGGCCCTTTCACCAGAAGTCACTAGCT
CTTAATAAGGATGAGCTCTACAAATAAGCAGAGGTGGTTGTGTTGCGAAAAAAAAAAAAAAACACCCTAA
CGGGTGTTTTTTTTTTTTGGTGTCCCCACGTGTGGCGCTGGAGACCGTCCAATGGCGGCGCGCCATCGAA
TGGTGCAAAACCTTTCGCGGTATGGCATGATAGCGCCCGGAAGAGAGTCAATTCAGGGTGGTGAATATGA
GCCCGAAACGTCGTACCCAGGCAGAACGTGCAATGGAAACCCAGGGTAAACTGATTGCAGCAGCACTGGG
TGTTCTGCGTGAAAAAGGTTATGCAGGTTTTCGTATTGCAGATGTTCCGGGTGCAGCCGGTGTTAGCCGT
GGTGCACAGAGCCATCATTTTCCGACCAAACTGGAACTGCTGCTGGCAACCTTTGAATGGCTGTATGAGC
AGATTACCGAACGTAGCCGTGCACGTCTGGCAAAACTGAAACCGGAAGATGATGTTATTCAGCAGATGCT
GGATGATGCAGCAGATTTTTTTCTGGATGATGATTTTAGCATCGGCCTGGATCTGATTGTTGCAGCAGAT
CGTGATCCGGCACTGCGTGAAGGTATTCTGCGTACCGTTGAACGTAATCGTTTTGTTGTTGAAGATATGT
GGCTGGGTGTGCTGGTGAGCCGTGGTCTGAGCCGTGATGATGCCGAAGATATTCTGTGGCTGATTTTTAA
CAGCGTTCGTGGTCTGACAGTTCGTAGCCTGTGGCAGAAAGATAAAGAACGTTTTGAACGTGTGCGTAAT
AGCACCCTGGAAATTGCACGTGAACGTTATGCAAAATTCAAACGTTGATAAGGATCCTAATTGGTAACGA
ATCAGACAATTGACGGCTCGAGGGAGTAGCATAGGGTTTGCAGAATCCCTGCTTCGTCCATTTGACAGGC
ACATTATGCATCGATGATAAGCTGTCAAACATGAGCAGATCCTCTACGCCGGACGCATCGTGGCCGGCAT
CACCGGCGCCACAGGTGCGGTTGCTGGCGCCTATATCGCCGACATCACCGATGGGGAAGATCGGGCTCGC
CACTTCGGGCTCATGAGCAAATATTTTATCTGAGGTGCTTCCTCGCTC
Features (pLannotate 1.2.2; 12 found; start..end, strand, type, name):
     28..54      +  misc_feature   bom (fragment): basis of mobility region from pBR322
    153..208     -  rep_origin     RSF ori (fragment): Plasmids containing the RSF 1030 origin of replication can be propagated in E. coli cells that contain additional plasmids with compatible origins.
    296..841     -  rep_origin     p15A ori: Plasmids containing the medium-copy-number p15A origin of replication can be propagated in E. coli cells that contain a second plasmid with the ColE1 origin.
    930..1745    -  CDS            KanR: aminoglycoside phosphotransferase; aph(3')-Ia; confers resistance to kanamycin in bacteria or G418 (Geneticin®) in eukaryotes
   1922..1949    +  protein_bind   CuO: CymR-binding P2 operator sequence from the p-cmt operon of Pseudomonas putida (Mullick et al., 2006) CymR
   1980..2007    +  protein_bind   CuO: CymR-binding P2 operator sequence from the p-cmt operon of Pseudomonas putida (Mullick et al., 2006) CymR
   2011..2066    +  ncRNA          Hammerhead 3: Accession: RF00008 - Hammerhead ribozyme (type III)
   3493..3566    +  promoter       lacIq promoter (fragment): lacI (mutant); In the lacIq allele, a single base change in the promoter boosts expression of the lacI gene about 10-fold.
   3567..4175    +  CDS            cymR: CYMR_PSEPU - Experimental evidence at transcript level: Swiss-Prot protein existence level 2. Involved in the repression of the cym and cmt operons which are responsible of the p-cymene degradation. From Pseudomonas putida (Arthrobacter siderocapsulatus).
   4280..4298    -  promoter       tet promoter (fragment): E. coli promoter for tetracycline efflux protein gene
   4308..4428    +  CDS            TcR (fragment): tetracycline efflux protein; tet; confers resistance to tetracycline
   4447..11      -  rep_origin     RSF ori (fragment) (across the origin): Plasmids containing the RSF 1030 origin of replication can be propagated in E. coli cells that contain additional plasmids with compatible origins.
