[The description below was written by a language model from this plasmid's Addgene catalogue record and pLannotate feature annotations shown in this document.]
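Description:
pCYP53 is a 4,458 nt bacterial expression plasmid built on the pCYP backbone for producing a cytochrome P450 from Streptomyces argenteolus in E. coli. The catalogue describes the enzyme as an LRD-modifying P450, and its coding sequence was codon optimized and synthesized commercially. The plasmid is selected with kanamycin through an aminoglycoside phosphotransferase (KanR) gene. The only complete replication origin annotated is p15A, which is normally regarded as medium copy and is compatible with ColE1-type plasmids. The catalogue nevertheless lists the construct as high copy, a discrepancy the record does not resolve. Short fragments annotated as RSF ori, bom, the tet promoter and TcR appear to be partial matches or backbone remnants rather than functional elements.

Expression is driven by the PcymRC promoter, a cumate-responsive system. Two CuO operator sites, the binding sequences for the Pseudomonas putida CymR repressor, lie in the promoter region. The plasmid also carries its own cymR gene, expressed constitutively from a region matching part of the lacIq promoter. CymR therefore keeps the promoter off until cumate releases it from the operators. A type III hammerhead ribozyme sits immediately downstream of the operators. Such elements are commonly used as self-cleaving insulators that trim the 5' untranslated region so translation is less dependent on promoter context.

The P450 coding sequence itself is not annotated in the feature table. It presumably occupies the unannotated stretch between the ribozyme and the cymR cassette. The associated work concerns an E. coli host engineered for redox proficiency to screen terpenoids and the P450s that modify them, so this plasmid likely serves as one member of a set of inducible P450 expression constructs for that purpose.
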