Addgene plasmid #212886: pCYP53
Purpose: Expresses the Streptomyces argenteolus LRD-modifying cytochrome P450 enzyme
Depositing lab: Christopher Voigt. Depositing organization: Massachusetts Institute of Technology. Publication: Design of a redox-proficient Escherichia coli for screening terpenoids and modifying cytochrome P450s. Lin GM, Voigt CA. Nature Catalysis. 6, 1016–1029 (2023). https://doi.org/10.1038/s41929-023-01049-5.
Backbone
  Vector backbone: pCYP
  Vector type: Bacterial Expression
Growth in bacteria
  Bacterial resistance: Kanamycin, 50 μg/mL
  Growth temperature: 37°C
  Growth strain: DH5alpha
  Copy number: High Copy
Gene/Insert
  Gene/Insert name: cytochrome P450 (alt name: Uniprot ID: A9ZNV1)
  Species: Streptomyces argenteolus
  Promoter: PcymRC
  Cloning method: Unknown
Resource information
  A portion of this plasmid was derived from a plasmid made by: codon optimized and synthesized by vendors
Terms and licenses: Academic/Nonprofit Terms; Industry Terms: Not Available to Industry
How to cite: pCYP53 was a gift from Christopher Voigt (Addgene plasmid # 212886 ; http://n2t.net/addgene:212886 ; RRID:Addgene_212886)
